Addgene plasmid #169280: SIN40C.SFFV.MCS.IRES.GFP
Purpose: (Empty Backbone) Constitutive overexpression of cDNA with GFP as a reporter fluorescent protein
Depositing lab: Dirk Heckl. Depositing organization: Martin-Luther-Universitaet Halle-Wittenberg.
Backbone
  Vector backbone: SIN40C
  Vector type: Lentiviral
Growth in bacteria
  Bacterial resistance: Ampicillin, 100 μg/mL
  Growth temperature: 37°C
  Growth strain: NEB Stable
  Copy number: High Copy
Gene/Insert
  Gene/Insert name: None
Terms and licenses: Academic/Nonprofit Terms; Industry Terms: Not Available to Industry
How to cite: SIN40C.SFFV.MCS.IRES.GFP was a gift from Dirk Heckl (Addgene plasmid # 169280 ; http://n2t.net/addgene:169280 ; RRID:Addgene_169280)
