[The description below was written by a language model from this plasmid's Addgene catalogue record and pLannotate feature annotations shown in this document.]
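Description:
SIN40C.SFFV.MCS.IRES.GFP is an empty lentiviral backbone of about 8.6 kb, built on the SIN40C vector and intended for constitutive overexpression of a cDNA of interest with GFP as a co-expressed fluorescent reporter. It carries no insert as deposited. In E. coli it is maintained as a high-copy plasmid through a ColE1/pUC-type origin and selected with ampicillin via the β-lactamase gene. An f1 origin, T3 and T7 promoters, and lac-derived fragments are remnants of a Bluescript-style cloning backbone.

The viral genome is transcribed in packaging cells from a chimeric 5' end in which an RSV promoter, preceded by annotated CMV enhancer and SV40 enhancer/promoter sequences, replaces the U3 region of a truncated HIV-1 5' LTR. This arrangement normally makes genomic RNA production independent of Tat. Downstream lie the Ψ packaging signal with a partial gag sequence, the Rev response element for nuclear export of the unspliced genome, and the cPPT/CTS that aids nuclear import in target cells. The 3' LTR has a U3 deletion, so after reverse transcription both LTRs are transcriptionally inactive (self-inactivating design). It is followed by an SV40 poly(A) signal and an SV40 origin.

The internal expression cassette is driven by the spleen focus-forming virus LTR promoter, followed by a short multiple cloning site, an EMCV IRES and EGFP, then WPRE to improve transcript processing and expression. A cDNA cloned into the MCS is translated cap-dependently, while EGFP is translated from the same bicistronic mRNA through the IRES. Green fluorescence therefore marks transduced cells that express the transgene and allows them to be tracked or sorted.
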