Features (pLannotate 1.2.2; 30 found; start..end, strand, type, name):
      1..128     +  rep_origin     RSF ori (fragment): Plasmids containing the RSF 1030 origin of replication can be propagated in E. coli cells that contain additional plasmids with compatible origins.
    130..222     +  CDS            lacI (fragment): lac repressor; lacI; The lac repressor binds to the lac operator to inhibit transcription in E. coli. This inhibition can be relieved by adding lactose or isopropyl-β-D-thiogalactopyranoside (IPTG).
    235..256     +  protein_bind   CAP binding site: CAP binding activates transcription in the presence of cAMP. E. coli catabolite activator protein
    271..301     +  promoter       lac promoter: promoter for the E. coli lac operon
    309..325     +  protein_bind   lac operator: The lac repressor binds to the lac operator to inhibit transcription in E. coli. This inhibition can be relieved by adding lactose or isopropyl-β-D-thiogalactopyranoside (IPTG). lac repressor encoded by lacI
    370..388     +  promoter       T3 promoter: promoter for bacteriophage T3 RNA polymerase
    433..812     +  enhancer       CMV enhancer: human cytomegalovirus immediate early enhancer
    869..1060    +  promoter       SV40 promoter (fragment): SV40 enhancer and early promoter
   1079..1305    +  promoter       RSV promoter: Rous sarcoma virus enhancer/promoter
   1306..1486    +  LTR            5' LTR (truncated): truncated 5' long terminal repeat (LTR) from HIV-1
   1533..1658    +  misc_feature   HIV-1 Ψ: packaging signal of human immunodeficiency virus type 1
   1642..2005    +  CDS            HIV-1 gag (fragment): gag protein from human immunodeficiency virus 1; gag
   2151..2384    +  misc_feature   RRE: The Rev response element (RRE) of HIV-1 allows for Rev-dependent mRNA export from the nucleus to the cytoplasm.
   2761..2785    +  CDS            Rev (fragment): human immunodeficiency virus 1 (HIV-1) Rev protein; rev; enhances nuclear export of unspliced and incompletely spliced viral mRNAs
   2826..2943    +  misc_feature   cPPT/CTS: central polypurine tract and central termination sequence of HIV-1
   3001..3402    +  promoter       SFFV promoter: spleen focus-forming virus long terminal repeat (LTR) promoter
   3412..3435    +  misc_feature   MCS (fragment): pBluescript multiple cloning site
   3499..4085    +  misc_feature   IRES2: internal ribosome entry site (IRES) of the encephalomyocarditis virus (EMCV)
   4086..4802    +  CDS            EGFP: EGFP is a basic (constitutively fluorescent) green fluorescent protein published in 1996, derived from Aequorea victoria. It is reported to be a rapidly-maturing weak dimer with moderate acid sensitivity.
   4821..5409    +  misc_feature   WPRE: woodchuck hepatitis virus posttranscriptional regulatory element
   5460..5479    +  misc_feature   cPPT/CTS (fragment): central polypurine tract and central termination sequence of HIV-1
   5481..5714    +  LTR            3' LTR (ΔU3): self-inactivating 3' long terminal repeat (LTR) from HIV-1
   5792..5913    +  polyA_signal   SV40 poly(A) signal: SV40 polyadenylation signal
   5953..6088    +  rep_origin     SV40 ori: SV40 origin of replication
   6109..6127    -  promoter       T7 promoter: promoter for bacteriophage T7 RNA polymerase
   6135..6290    +  CDS            lacZα (fragment): LacZα fragment of β-galactosidase; lacZ fragment
   6295..6723    +  rep_origin     f1 ori (sequence partly withheld): f1 bacteriophage origin of replication; arrow indicates direction of (+) strand synthesis
   6776..6880    +  promoter       AmpR promoter: bla
   6881..7741    +  CDS            AmpR: β-lactamase; bla; confers resistance to ampicillin, carbenicillin, and related antibiotics
   7912..8500    +  rep_origin     ori: high-copy-number ColE1/pMB1/pBR322/pUC origin of replication
>Addgene plasmid #169280 | SIN40C.SFFV.MCS.IRES.GFP | addgene full sequence | sequence record 337926 | Addgene NGS Result
TCACATGTTCTTTCCTGCGTTATCCCCTGATTCTGTGGATAACCGTATTACCGCCTTTGAGTGAGCTGAT
ACCGCTCGCCGCAGCCGAACGACCGAGCGCAGCGAGTCAGTGAGCGAGGAAGCGGAAGAGCGCCCAATAC
GCAAACCGCCTCTCCCCGCGCGTTGGCCGATTCATTAATGCAGCTGGCACGACAGGTTTCCCGACTGGAA
AGCGGGCAGTGAGCGCAACGCAATTAATGTGAGTTAGCTCACTCATTAGGCACCCCAGGCTTTACACTTT
ATGCTTCCGGCTCGTATGTTGTGTGGAATTGTGAGCGGATAACAATTTCACACAGGAAACAGCTATGACC
ATGATTACGCCAAGCGCGCAATTAACCCTCACTAAAGGGAACAAAAGCTGGAGCTGCAAGCGGTACCGTC
GACCTGCAGGTTGACATTGATTATTGACTAGTTATTAATAGTAATCAATTACGGGGTCATTAGTTCATAG
CCCATATATGGAGTTCCGCGTTACATAACTTACGGTAAATGGCCCGCCTGGCTGACCGCCCAACGACCCC
CGCCCATTGACGTCAATAATGACGTATGTTCCCATAGTAACGCCAATAGGGACTTTCCATTGACGTCAAT
GGGTGGAGTATTTACGGTAAACTGCCCACTTGGCAGTACATCAAGTGTATCATATGCCAAGTACGCCCCC
TATTGACGTCAATGACGGTAAATGGCCCGCCTGGCATTATGCCCAGTACATGACCTTATGGGACTTTCCT
ACTTGGCAGTACATCTACGTATTAGTCATCGCTATTACCATGGCGCGCCATGCAGGGCCTGAAATAACCT
CTGAAAGAGGAACTTGGTTAGGTACCTTCTGAGGCGGAAAGAACCAGCTGTGGAATGTGTGTCAGTTAGG
GTGTGGAAAGTCCCCAGGCTCCCCAGCAGGCAGAAGTATGCAAAGCATGCATCTCAATTAGTCAGCAACC
AGGTGTGGAAAGTCCCCAGGCTCCCCAGCAGGCAGAAGTATGCAAAGCATGCATCTCAATTAGTCAGCAA
CCATAGTCCCTTAAGAGGCGCGCCTTAATGTAGTCTTATGCAATACTCTTGTAGTCTTGCAACATGGTAA
CGATGAGTTAGCAACATGCCTTACAAGGAGAGAAAAAGCACCGTGCATGCCGATTGGTGGAAGTAAGGTG
GTACGATCGTGCCTTATTAGGAAGGCAACAGACGGGTCTGACATGGATTGGACGAACCACTGAATTGCCG
CATTGCAGAGATATTGTATTTAAGTGCCTAGCTCGATACATAAACGGGTCTCTCTGGTTAGACCAGATCT
GAGCCTGGGAGCTCTCTGGCTAACTAGGGAACCCACTGCTTAAGCCTCAATAAAGCTTGCCTTGAGTGCT
TCAAGTAGTGTGTGCCCGTCTGTTGTGTGACTCTGGTAACTAGAGATCCCTCAGACCCTTTTAGTCAGTG
TGGAAAATCTCTAGCAGTGGCGCCCGAACAGGGACTTGAAAGCGAAAGGGAAACCAGAGGAGCTCTCTCG
ACGCAGGACTCGGCTTGCTGAAGCGCGCACGGCAAGAGGCGAGGGGCGGCGACTGGTGAGTACGCCAAAA
ATTTTGACTAGCGGAGGCTAGAAGGAGAGAGATGGGTGCGAGAGCGTCAGTATTAAGCGGGGGAGAATTA
GATCGCGATGGGAAAAAATTCGGTTAAGGCCAGGGGGAAAGAAAAAATATAAATTAAAACATATAGTATG
GGCAAGCAGGGAGCTAGAACGATTCGCAGTTAATCCTGGCCTGTTAGAAACATCAGAAGGCTGTAGACAA
ATACTGGGACAGCTACAACCATCCCTTCAGACAGGATCAGAAGAACTTAGATCATTATATAATACAGTAG
CAACCCTCTATTGTGTGCATCAAAGGATAGAGATAAAAGACACCAAGGAAGCTTTAGACAAGATAGAGGA
AGAGCAAAACAAAAGTAAGACCACCGCACAGCAAGCGGCCGCTGATCTTCAGACCTGGAGGAGGAGATAT
GAGGGACAATTGGAGAAGTGAATTATATAAATATAAAGTAGTAAAAATTGAACCATTAGGAGTAGCACCC
ACCAAGGCAAAGAGAAGAGTGGTGCAGAGAGAAAAAAGAGCAGTGGGAATAGGAGCTTTGTTCCTTGGGT
TCTTGGGAGCAGCAGGAAGCACTATGGGCGCAGCGTCAATGACGCTGACGGTACAGGCCAGACAATTATT
GTCTGGTATAGTGCAGCAGCAGAACAATTTGCTGAGGGCTATTGAGGCGCAACAGCATCTGTTGCAACTC
ACAGTCTGGGGCATCAAGCAGCTCCAGGCAAGAATCCTGGCTGTGGAAAGATACCTAAAGGATCAACAGC
TCCTGGGGATTTGGGGTTGCTCTGGAAAACTCATTTGCACCACTGCTGTGCCTTGGAATGCTAGTTGGAG
TAATAAATCTCTGGAACAGATTTGGAATCACACGACCTGGATGGAGTGGGACAGAGAAATTAACAATTAC
ACAAGCTTAATACACTCCTTAATTGAAGAATCGCAAAACCAGCAAGAAAAGAATGAACAAGAATTATTGG
AATTAGATAAATGGGCAAGTTTGTGGAATTGGTTTAACATAACAAATTGGCTGTGGTATATAAAATTATT
CATAATGATAGTAGGAGGCTTGGTAGGTTTAAGAATAGTTTTTGCTGTACTTTCTATAGTGAATAGAGTT
AGGCAGGGATATTCACCATTATCGTTTCAGACCCACCTCCCAACCCCGAGGGGACAATTCTAGATCTTGA
GACAAATGGCAGTATTCATCCACAATTTTAAAAGAAAAGGGGGGATTGGGGGGTACAGTGCAGGGGAAAG
AATAGTAGACATAATAGCAACAGACATACAAACTAAAGAATTACAAAAACAAATTACAAAAATTCAAAAT
TTTCGGGTTTATTACAGGGACAGCAGAGATCCACTTTGGCGCCGGCTCGAGCTAGCTGCAGTAACGCCAT
TTTGCAAGGCATGGAAAAATACCAAACCAAGAATAGAGAAGTTCAGATCAAGGGCGGGTACATGAAAATA
GCTAACGTTGGGCCAAACAGGATATCTGCGGTGAGCAGTTTCGGCCCCGGCCCGGGGCCAAGAACAGATG
GTCACCGCAGTTTCGGCCCCGGCCCGAGGCCAAGAACAGATGGTCCCCAGATATGGCCCAACCCTCAGCA
GTTTCTTAAGACCCATCAGATGTTTCCAGGCTCCCCCAAGGACCTGAAATGACCCTGCGCCTTATTTGAA
TTAACCAATCAGCCTGCTTCTCGCTTCTGTTCGCGCGCTTCTGCTTCCCGAGCTCTATAAAAGAGCTCAC
AACCCCTCACTCGGCGCGCCAGTCCTCCGACAGACTGAGTCGGCCGGTCGAATCAAGCTTATCGATACCG
TCGACGGATCCACCGGTACTAGTATACTCCGGACATATGACGCGTATGCATGAGTAACTGAGGATCCGCC
CCTCTCCCTCCCCCCCCCCTAACGTTACTGGCCGAAGCCGCTTGGAATAAGGCCGGTGTGCGTTTGTCTA
TATGTTATTTTCCACCATATTGCCGTCTTTTGGCAATGTGAGGGCCCGGAAACCTGGCCCTGTCTTCTTG
ACGAGCATTCCTAGGGGTCTTTCCCCTCTCGCCAAAGGAATGCAAGGTCTGTTGAATGTCGTGAAGGAAG
CAGTTCCTCTGGAAGCTTCTTGAAGACAAACAACGTCTGTAGCGACCCTTTGCAGGCAGCGGAACCCCCC
ACCTGGCGACAGGTGCCTCTGCGGCCAAAAGCCACGTGTATAAGATACACCTGCAAAGGCGGCACAACCC
CAGTGCCACGTTGTGAGTTGGATAGTTGTGGAAAGAGTCAAATGGCTCTCCTCAAGCGTATTCAACAAGG
GGCTGAAGGATGCCCAGAAGGTACCCCATTGTATGGGATCTGATCTGGGGCCTCGGTACACATGCTTTAC
ATGTGTTTAGTCGAGGTTAAAAAAACGTCTAGGCCCCCCGAACCACGGGGACGTGGTTTTCCTTTGAAAA
ACACGATGATAATATGGCCACAACCATGGTGAGCAAGGGCGAGGAGCTGTTCACCGGGGTGGTGCCCATC
CTGGTCGAGCTGGACGGCGACGTAAACGGCCACAAGTTCAGCGTGTCCGGCGAGGGCGAGGGCGATGCCA
CCTACGGCAAGCTGACCCTGAAGTTCATCTGCACCACCGGCAAGCTGCCCGTGCCCTGGCCCACCCTCGT
GACCACCCTGACCTACGGCGTGCAGTGCTTCAGCCGCTACCCCGACCACATGAAGCAGCACGACTTCTTC
AAGTCCGCCATGCCCGAAGGCTACGTCCAGGAGCGCACCATCTTCTTCAAGGACGACGGCAACTACAAGA
CCCGCGCCGAGGTGAAGTTCGAGGGCGACACCCTGGTGAACCGCATCGAGCTGAAGGGCATCGACTTCAA
GGAGGACGGCAACATCCTGGGGCACAAGCTGGAGTACAACTACAACAGCCACAACGTCTATATCATGGCC
GACAAGCAGAAGAACGGCATCAAGGTGAACTTCAAGATCCGCCACAACATCGAGGACGGCAGCGTGCAGC
TCGCCGACCACTACCAGCAGAACACCCCCATCGGCGACGGCCCCGTGCTGCTGCCCGACAACCACTACCT
GAGCACCCAGTCCGCCCTGAGCAAAGACCCCAACGAGAAGCGCGATCACATGGTCCTGCTGGAGTTCGTG
ACCGCCGCCGGGATCACTCTCGGCATGGACGAGCTGTACAAGTGATCGCGTTAAGTCGACAATCAACCTC
TGGATTACAAAATTTGTGAAAGATTGACTGGTATTCTTAACTATGTTGCTCCTTTTACGCTATGTGGATA
CGCTGCTTTAATGCCTTTGTATCATGCTATTGCTTCCCGTATGGCTTTCATTTTCTCCTCCTTGTATAAA
TCCTGGTTGCTGTCTCTTTATGAGGAGTTGTGGCCCGTTGTCAGGCAACGTGGCGTGGTGTGCACTGTGT
TTGCTGACGCAACCCCCACTGGTTGGGGCATTGCCACCACCTGTCAGCTCCTTTCCGGGACTTTCGCTTT
CCCCCTCCCTATTGCCACGGCGGAACTCATCGCCGCCTGCCTTGCCCGCTGCTGGACAGGGGCTCGGCTG
TTGGGCACTGACAATTCCGTGGTGTTGTCGGGGAAATCATCGTCCTTTCCTTGGCTGCTCGCCTGTGTTG
CCACCTGGATTCTGCGCGGGACGTCCTTCTGCTACGTCCCTTCGGCCCTCAATCCAGCGGACCTTCCTTC
CCGCGGCCTGCTGCCGGCTCTGCGGCCTCTTCCGCGTCTTCGCCTTCGCCCTCAGACGAGTCGGATCTCC
CTTTGGGCCGCCTCCCCGCGTCGACTTTAAGACCAATGACTTACAAGGCAGCTGTAGATCTTAGCCACTT
TTTAAAAGAAAAGGGGGGACTGGAAGGGCTAATTCACTCCCAACGAAGACAAGATCTGCTTTTTGCTTGT
ACTGGGTCTCTCTGGTTAGACCAGATCTGAGCCTGGGAGCTCTCTGGCTAACTAGGGAACCCACTGCTTA
AGCCTCAATAAAGCTTGCCTTGAGTGCTTCAAGTAGTGTGTGCCCGTCTGTTGTGTGACTCTGGTAACTA
GAGATCCCTCAGACCCTTTTAGTCAGTGTGGAAAATCTCTAGCAGTACGTATAGTAGTTCATGTCATCTT
ATTATTCAGTATTTATAACTTGCAAAGAAATGAATATCAGAGAGTGAGAGGAACTTGTTTATTGCAGCTT
ATAATGGTTACAAATAAAGCAATAGCATCACAAATTTCACAAATAAAGCATTTTTTTCACTGCATTCTAG
TTGTGGTTTGTCCAAACTCATCAATGTATCTTATCATGTCTGGCTCTAGCTATCCCGCCCCTAACTCCGC
CCATCCCGCCCCTAACTCCGCCCAGTTCCGCCCATTCTCCGCCCCATGGCTGACTAATTTTTTTTATTTA
TGCAGAGGCCGAGGCCGCCTCGGCCTCTGAGCTATTCCAGAAGTAGTGAGGAGGCTTTTTTGGAGGCCTA
GGGACGTACCCAATTCGCCCTATAGTGAGTCGTATTACGCGCGCTCACTGGCCGTCGTTTTACAACGTCG
TGACTGGGAAAACCCTGGCGTTACCCAACTTAATCGCCTTGCAGCACATCCCCCTTTCGCCAGCTGGCGT
AATAGCGAAGAGGCCCGCACCGATCGCCCTTCCCAACAGTTGCGCAGCCTGAATGGCGAATGGG
[124 nt withheld, positions 6295-6418]
C
[91 nt withheld, positions 6420-6510]
A
[49 nt withheld, positions 6512-6560]
CCTTTGACGTTGGAGTCCACGTTCTTT
[37 nt withheld, positions 6588-6624]
ACCCTATCTCGGTCTATTCTTTTGATTTATAAGGGATTTTGCCGATTTCGGCCTATTGGTTAAAAAATGA
GCTGATTTAACAAAAATTTAACGCGAATTTTAACAAAATATTAACGCTTACAATTTAGGTGGCACTTTTC
GGGGAAATGTGCGCGGAACCCCTATTTGTTTATTTTTCTAAATACATTCAAATATGTATCCGCTCATGAG
ACAATAACCCTGATAAATGCTTCAATAATATTGAAAAAGGAAGAGTATGAGTATTCAACATTTCCGTGTC
GCCCTTATTCCCTTTTTTGCGGCATTTTGCCTTCCTGTTTTTGCTCACCCAGAAACGCTGGTGAAAGTAA
AAGATGCTGAAGATCAGTTGGGTGCACGAGTGGGTTACATCGAACTGGATCTCAACAGCGGTAAGATCCT
TGAGAGTTTTCGCCCCGAAGAACGTTTTCCAATGATGAGCACTTTTAAAGTTCTGCTATGTGGCGCGGTA
TTATCCCGTATTGACGCCGGGCAAGAGCAACTCGGTCGCCGCATACACTATTCTCAGAATGACTTGGTTG
AGTACTCACCAGTCACAGAAAAGCATCTTACGGATGGCATGACAGTAAGAGAATTATGCAGTGCTGCCAT
AACCATGAGTGATAACACTGCGGCCAACTTACTTCTGACAACGATCGGAGGACCGAAGGAGCTAACCGCT
TTTTTGCACAACATGGGGGATCATGTAACTCGCCTTGATCGTTGGGAACCGGAGCTGAATGAAGCCATAC
CAAACGACGAGCGTGACACCACGATGCCTGTAGCAATGGCAACAACGTTGCGCAAACTATTAACTGGCGA
ACTACTTACTCTAGCTTCCCGGCAACAATTAATAGACTGGATGGAGGCGGATAAAGTTGCAGGACCACTT
CTGCGCTCGGCCCTTCCGGCTGGCTGGTTTATTGCTGATAAATCTGGAGCCGGTGAGCGTGGGTCTCGCG
GTATCATTGCAGCACTGGGGCCAGATGGTAAGCCCTCCCGTATCGTAGTTATCTACACGACGGGGAGTCA
GGCAACTATGGATGAACGAAATAGACAGATCGCTGAGATAGGTGCCTCACTGATTAAGCATTGGTAACTG
TCAGACCAAGTTTACTCATATATACTTTAGATTGATTTAAAACTTCATTTTTAATTTAAAAGGATCTAGG
TGAAGATCCTTTTTGATAATCTCATGACCAAAATCCCTTAACGTGAGTTTTCGTTCCACTGAGCGTCAGA
CCCCGTAGAAAAGATCAAAGGATCTTCTTGAGATCCTTTTTTTCTGCGCGTAATCTGCTGCTTGCAAACA
AAAAAACCACCGCTACCAGCGGTGGTTTGTTTGCCGGATCAAGAGCTACCAACTCTTTTTCCGAAGGTAA
CTGGCTTCAGCAGAGCGCAGATACCAAATACTGTTCTTCTAGTGTAGCCGTAGTTAGGCCACCACTTCAA
GAACTCTGTAGCACCGCCTACATACCTCGCTCTGCTAATCCTGTTACCAGTGGCTGCTGCCAGTGGCGAT
AAGTCGTGTCTTACCGGGTTGGACTCAAGACGATAGTTACCGGATAAGGCGCAGCGGTCGGGCTGAACGG
GGGGTTCGTGCACACAGCCCAGCTTGGAGCGAACGACCTACACCGAACTGAGATACCTACAGCGTGAGCT
ATGAGAAAGCGCCACGCTTCCCGAAGGGAGAAAGGCGGACAGGTATCCGGTAAGCGGCAGGGTCGGAACA
GGAGAGCGCACGAGGGAGCTTCCAGGGGGAAACGCCTGGTATCTTTATAGTCCTGTCGGGTTTCGCCACC
TCTGACTTGAGCGTCGATTTTTGTGATGCTCGTCAGGGGGGCGGAGCCTATGGAAAAACGCCAGCAACGC
GGCCTTTTTACGGTTCCTGGCCTTTTGCTGGCCTTTTGC
